Addgene plasmid #82948: pDONR223_EXOSC4_WT_V5
Purpose: Gateway Donor vector containing EXOSC4, used as an over expression control for gene expression analysis. Part of the Target Accelerator Plasmid Collection.
Depositing lab: Jesse Boehm & Matthew Meyerson & David Root. Depositing organization: Broad Institute. Publication: High-throughput Phenotyping of Lung Cancer Somatic Mutations. Berger AH, Brooks AN, Wu X, Shrestha Y, Chouinard C, Piccioni F, Bagul M, Kamburov A, Imielinski M, Hogstrom L, Zhu C, Yang X, Pantel S, Sakai R, Watson J, Kaplan N, Campbell JD, Singh S, Root DE, Narayan R, Natoli T, Lahr DL, Tirosh I, Tamayo P, Getz G, Wong B, Doench J, Subramanian A, Golub TR, Meyerson M, Boehm JS. Cancer Cell. 2016 Aug 8;30(2):214-28. doi: 10.1016/j.ccell.2016.06.022. Epub 2016 Jul 28. PubMed 27478040.
Backbone
  Vector backbone: pDONR223
  Backbone manufacturer: Invitrogen
  Vector type: Gateway Entry vector
Growth in bacteria
  Bacterial resistance: Spectinomycin, 50 μg/mL
  Growth temperature: 37°C
  Growth strain: DH5alpha
  Copy number: High Copy
Gene/Insert
  Gene/Insert name: EXOCS4
  Species: H. sapiens (human)
  GenBank ID: NM_019037
  Entrez Gene: EXOSC4 (a.k.a. RRP41, RRP41A, Rrp41p, SKI6, Ski6p, hRrp41p, p12A)
  Promoter: None
  Cloning method: Gateway Cloning
  Sequencing primers: 5′ M13pUC-fwd; 3′ M13-Rev
Terms and licenses: Academic/Nonprofit Terms; Industry Terms: Not Available to Industry
Depositor comments: Open state: NO stop codon immediately follows insert
How to cite: pDONR223_EXOSC4_WT_V5 was a gift from Jesse Boehm & Matthew Meyerson & David Root (Addgene plasmid # 82948 ; http://n2t.net/addgene:82948 ; RRID:Addgene_82948)
