[The description below was written by a language model from this plasmid's Addgene catalogue record and pLannotate feature annotations shown in this document.]
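Description:
pDONR223_EXOSC4_WT_V5 is a Gateway entry clone built on the Invitrogen pDONR223 backbone, carrying the wild-type human EXOSC4 open reading frame (the record spells the insert name "EXOCS4", but the gene annotation and reference transcript identify it as EXOSC4, also known as RRP41 or SKI6). The sequenced plasmid is about 3.5 kb and is maintained in E. coli at high copy through a ColE1/pUC-type origin. Selection is with spectinomycin, conferred by the aadA (SmR) aminoglycoside adenylyltransferase gene. The annotation places this gene downstream of fragments of a class 1 integron Pc promoter and a gentamicin resistance gene. Short lacZα and lacI fragments and the rrnB T1 and T2 terminators are also backbone elements, with the terminators helping to insulate the cloning site from read-through transcription.

The EXOSC4 coding sequence, which encodes a non-catalytic core subunit of the 3'→5' RNA exosome complex, sits between two attL recombination sites. The automated annotation labels these attL3 and attL2. These sites allow the ORF to be moved by an LR Clonase reaction into any compatible destination vector. The record lists no promoter driving the insert, so this plasmid is a shuttle and not an expression construct. A T7 promoter lies beyond the downstream attL site on the opposite strand. The ORF is in the "open" configuration, with no stop codon after the insert, which permits fusion to a C-terminal tag supplied by the destination vector. The "V5" in the name probably refers to such a tag, as no V5 feature is annotated in this plasmid. The clone belongs to the Target Accelerator Plasmid Collection and served as an overexpression control for gene expression analysis in a high-throughput study of lung cancer somatic mutations.
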