Features (pLannotate 1.2.2; 12 found; start..end, strand, type, name):
     38..74      -  CDS            lacZα (fragment): LacZα fragment of β-galactosidase; lacZ fragment
     91..186     +  protein_bind   attL3: mutant version of attL; recombination site for the Gateway® LR reaction LR Clonase™
    189..923     +  CDS            EXOSC4: EXOS4_HUMAN - Also known as RRP41, SKI6. Experimental evidence at protein level: Swiss-Prot protein existence level 1. Non-catalytic component of the RNA exosome complex which has 3'->5' exoribonuclease activity and participates in a multitude of cellular RNA processing and degradation events. In the nucleus, the RNA exosome complex is involved in proper maturation of stable RNA species such as rRNA, snRNA and snoRNA, in the elimination of RNA processing by-products and non-coding 'pervasive' transcripts, such as antisense RNA species and promoter-upstream transcripts (PROMPTs), and of mRNAs w
    926..1024    -  protein_bind   attL2: mutant version of attL; recombination site for the Gateway® LR reaction LR Clonase™
   1042..1060    -  promoter       T7 promoter: promoter for bacteriophage T7 RNA polymerase
   1250..1273    +  promoter       Pc promoter (fragment): intI1 (promoter lies within the coding sequence); class 1 integron promoter
   1449..1505    +  CDS            GmR (fragment): gentamycin acetyltransferase; aacC1; confers resistance to gentamycin
   1512..2303    +  CDS            SmR: aminoglycoside adenylyltransferase (Murphy, 1985); aadA; confers resistance to spectinomycin and streptomycin
   2396..2984    +  rep_origin     ori: high-copy-number ColE1/pMB1/pBR322/pUC origin of replication
   3167..3259    +  CDS            lacI (fragment): lac repressor; lacI; The lac repressor binds to the lac operator to inhibit transcription in E. coli. This inhibition can be relieved by adding lactose or isopropyl-β-D-thiogalactopyranoside (IPTG).
   3314..3341    -  terminator     rrnB T2 terminator: transcription terminator T2 from the E. coli rrnB gene
   3473..3516    +  terminator     rrnB T1 terminator: Escherichia coli rrnB; transcription terminator T1 from the E. coli rrnB gene
>Addgene plasmid #82948 | pDONR223_EXOSC4_WT_V5 | addgene full sequence | sequence record 162614 | Addgene NGS Result
GGCAGTTCCCTACTCTCGCGTTAACGCTAGCATGGATGTTTTCCCAGTCACGACGTTGTAAAACGACGGC
CAGTCTTAAGCTCGGGCCCCAAATAATGATTTTATTTTGACTGATAGTGACCTGTTCGTTGCAACAAATT
GATGAGCAATGCTTTTTTATAATGCCAACTTTGTACAAAAAAGTTGGCATGGCGGGGCTGGAGCTCTTGT
CGGACCAGGGCTACCGGGTGGACGGGCGGCGCGCCGGGGAGCTGCGCAAGATCCAGGCGCGGATGGGCGT
GTTCGCGCAGGCTGACGGCTCGGCCTACATTGAGCAGGGCAACACCAAGGCACTGGCTGTGGTCTACGGC
CCGCACGAGATCCGGGGCTCCCGGGCTCGAGCCCTGCCGGACAGGGCCCTAGTGAACTGTCAATATAGTT
CAGCGACCTTCAGCACAGGTGAGCGCAAGCGACGGCCACATGGGGACCGTAAGTCCTGTGAGATGGGCCT
GCAGCTCCGCCAGACTTTCGAAGCAGCCATCCTCACACAGCTGCACCCACGCTCCCAGATTGATATCTAT
GTGCAGGTGCTACAGGCAGATGGTGGGACCTATGCAGCTTGTGTGAATGCAGCCACGCTGGCAGTGCTGG
ATGCCGGGATACCCATGAGAGACTTTGTGTGTGCGTGCTCAGCTGGCTTCGTGGACGGCACAGCCCTGGC
GGACCTCAGCCATGTGGAGGAAGCAGCTGGTGGCCCCCAGCTGGCCCTGGCCCTGCTGCCAGCCTCAGGA
CAGATTGCGCTGCTTGAGATGGATGCCCGGCTGCACGAGGACCACCTGGAGCGGGTGTTGGAGGCTGCTG
CCCAGGCTGCCCGAGATGTGCACACCCTCTTAGATCGAGTGGTCCGGCAGCATGTGCGTGAGGCCTCTAT
CTTGCTGGGGGACTGCCCAACTTTCTTGTACAAAGTTGGCATTATAAGAAAGCATTGCTTATCAATTTGT
TGCAACGAACAGGTCACTATCAGTCAAAATAAAATCATTATTTGCCATCCAGCTGATATCCCCTATAGTG
AGTCGTATTACATGGTCATAGCTGTTTCCTGGCAGCTCTGGCCCGTGTCTCAAAATCTCTGATGTTACAT
TGCACAAGATAAAAATATATCATCATGCCTCCTCTAGACCAGCCAGGACAGAAATGCCTCGACTTCGCTG
CTACCCAAGGTTGCCGGGTGACGCACACCGTGGAAACGGATGAAGGCACGAACCCAGTGGACATAAGCCT
GTTCGGTTCGTAAGCTGTAATGCAAGTAGCGTATGCGCTCACGCAACTGGTCCAGAACCTTGACCGAACG
CAGCGGTGGTAACGGCGCAGTGGCGGTTTTCATGGCTTGTTATGACTGTTTTTTTGGGGTACAGTCTATG
CCTCGGGCATCCAAGCAGCAAGCGCGTTACGCCGTGGGTCGATGTTTGATGTTATGGAGCAGCAACGATG
TTACGCAGCAGGGCAGTCGCCCTAAAACAAAGTTAAACATTATGAGGGAAGCGGTGATCGCCGAAGTATC
GACTCAACTATCAGAGGTAGTTGGCGTCATCGAGCGCCATCTCGAACCGACGTTGCTGGCCGTACATTTG
TACGGCTCCGCAGTGGATGGCGGCCTGAAGCCACACAGTGATATTGATTTGCTGGTTACGGTGACCGTAA
GGCTTGATGAAACAACGCGGCGAGCTTTGATCAACGACCTTTTGGAAACTTCGGCTTCCCCTGGAGAGAG
CGAGATTCTCCGCGCTGTAGAAGTCACCATTGTTGTGCACGACGACATCATTCCGTGGCGTTATCCAGCT
AAGCGCGAACTGCAATTTGGAGAATGGCAGCGCAATGACATTCTTGCAGGTATCTTCGAGCCAGCCACGA
TCGACATTGATCTGGCTATCTTGCTGACAAAAGCAAGAGAACATAGCGTTGCCTTGGTAGGTCCAGCGGC
GGAGGAACTCTTTGATCCGGTTCCTGAACAGGATCTATTTGAGGCGCTAAATGAAACCTTAACGCTATGG
AACTCGCCGCCCGACTGGGCTGGCGATGAGCGAAATGTAGTGCTTACGTTGTCCCGCATTTGGTACAGCG
CAGTAACCGGCAAAATCGCGCCGAAGGATGTCGCTGCCGACTGGGCAATGGAGCGCCTGCCGGCCCAGTA
TCAGCCCGTCATACTTGAAGCTAGACAGGCTTATCTTGGACAAGAAGAAGATCGCTTGGCCTCGCGCGCA
GATCAGTTGGAAGAATTTGTCCACTACGTGAAAGGCGAGATCACCAAGGTAGTCGGCAAATAACCCTCGA
GCCACCCATGACCAAAATCCCTTAACGTGAGTTACGCGTCGTTCCACTGAGCGTCAGACCCCGTAGAAAA
GATCAAAGGATCTTCTTGAGATCCTTTTTTTCTGCGCGTAATCTGCTGCTTGCAAACAAAAAAACCACCG
CTACCAGCGGTGGTTTGTTTGCCGGATCAAGAGCTACCAACTCTTTTTCCGAAGGTAACTGGCTTCAGCA
GAGCGCAGATACCAAATACTGTTCTTCTAGTGTAGCCGTAGTTAGGCCACCACTTCAAGAACTCTGTAGC
ACCGCCTACATACCTCGCTCTGCTAATCCTGTTACCAGTGGCTGCTGCCAGTGGCGATAAGTCGTGTCTT
ACCGGGTTGGACTCAAGACGATAGTTACCGGATAAGGCGCAGCGGTCGGGCTGAACGGGGGGTTCGTGCA
CACAGCCCAGCTTGGAGCGAACGACCTACACCGAACTGAGATACCTACAGCGTGAGCTATGAGAAAGCGC
CACGCTTCCCGAAGGGAGAAAGGCGGACAGGTATCCGGTAAGCGGCAGGGTCGGAACAGGAGAGCGCACG
AGGGAGCTTCCAGGGGGAAACGCCTGGTATCTTTATAGTCCTGTCGGGTTTCGCCACCTCTGACTTGAGC
GTCGATTTTTGTGATGCTCGTCAGGGGGGCGGAGCCTATGGAAAAACGCCAGCAACGCGGCCTTTTTACG
GTTCCTGGCCTTTTGCTGGCCTTTTGCTCACATGTTCTTTCCTGCGTTATCCCCTGATTCTGTGGATAAC
CGTATTACCGCCTTTGAGTGAGCTGATACCGCTCGCCGCAGCCGAACGACCGAGCGCAGCGAGTCAGTGA
GCGAGGAAGCGGAAGAGCGCCCAATACGCAAACCGCCTCTCCCCGCGCGTTGGCCGATTCATTAATGCAG
CTGGCACGACAGGTTTCCCGACTGGAAAGCGGGCAGTGAGCGCAACGCAATTAATACGCGTACCGCTAGC
CAGGAAGAGTTTGTAGAAACGCAAAAAGGCCATCCGTCAGGATGGCCTTCTGCTTAGTTTGATGCCTGGC
AGTTTATGGCGGGCGTCCTGCCCGCCACCCTCCGGGCCGTTGCTTCACAACGTTCAAATCCGCTCCCGGC
GGATTTGTCCTACTCAGGAGAGCGTTCACCGACAAACAACAGATAAAACGAAAGGCCCAGTCTTCCGACT
GAGCCTTTCGTTTTATTTGATGCCT
