>Addgene plasmid #82948 | pDONR223_EXOSC4_WT_V5 | depositor partial sequence | sequence record 162615 | Insert sequence
ATGGCGGGGCTGGAGCTCTTGTCGGACCAGGGCTACCGGGTGGACGGGCGGCGCGCCGGGGAGCTGCGCA
AGATCCAGGCGCGGATGGGCGTGTTCGCGCAGGCTGACGGCTCGGCCTACATTGAGCAGGGCAACACCAA
GGCACTGGCTGTGGTCTACGGCCCGCACGAGATCCGGGGCTCCCGGGCTCGAGCCCTGCCGGACAGGGCC
CTAGTGAACTGTCAATATAGTTCAGCGACCTTCAGCACAGGTGAGCGCAAGCGACGGCCACATGGGGACC
GTAAGTCCTGTGAGATGGGCCTGCAGCTCCGCCAGACTTTCGAAGCAGCCATCCTCACACAGCTGCACCC
ACGCTCCCAGATTGATATCTATGTGCAGGTGCTACAGGCAGATGGTGGGACCTATGCAGCTTGTGTGAAT
GCAGCCACGCTGGCAGTGCTGGATGCCGGGATACCCATGAGAGACTTTGTGTGTGCGTGCTCAGCTGGCT
TCGTGGACGGCACAGCCCTGGCGGACCTCAGCCATGTGGAGGAAGCAGCTGGTGGCCCCCAGCTGGCCCT
GGCCCTGCTGCCAGCCTCAGGACAGATTGCGCTGCTTGAGATGGATGCCCGGCTGCACGAGGACCACCTG
GAGCGGGTGTTGGAGGCTGCTGCCCAGGCTGCCCGAGATGTGCACACCCTCTTAGATCGAGTGGTCCGGC
AGCATGTGCGTGAGGCCTCTATCTTGCTGGGGGAC
